Addgene plasmid #77065: CDK11B gRNA (BRDN0001146011)
Purpose: 3rd generation lentiviral gRNA plasmid targeting human CDK11B
Depositing lab: John Doench & David Root. Depositing organization: Broad Institute. Publication: Optimized sgRNA design to maximize activity and minimize off-target effects of CRISPR-Cas9. Doench JG, Fusi N, Sullender M, Hegde M, Vaimberg EW, Donovan KF, Smith I, Tothova Z, Wilen C, Orchard R, Virgin HW, Listgarten J, Root DE. Nat Biotechnol. 2016 Jan 18. doi: 10.1038/nbt.3437. PubMed 26780180.
Backbone
  Vector backbone: lentiGuide-Puro
  Backbone manufacturer: Zhang Lab (Addgene plasmid # 52963)
  Vector type: Mammalian Expression, Lentiviral, CRISPR
  Selectable markers: Puromycin
Growth in bacteria
  Bacterial resistance: Ampicillin, 100 μg/mL
  Growth temperature: 37°C
  Growth strain: DH5alpha
  Copy number: High Copy
Gene/Insert
  Gene/Insert name: CDK11B (alt names: CDK11B; NM_001291345.1)
  gRNA/shRNA sequence: AAAAGAGAAAAGAGAAACGT
  Species: H. sapiens (human)
  Entrez Gene: CDK11B (a.k.a. CDC2L1, CDK11, CDK11-p110, CDK11-p46, CDK11-p58, CLK-1, PITSLREA, PK58, p58, p58CDC2L1, p58CLK-1)
  Promoter: hU6
  Cloning method: Unknown
  Sequencing primers: 5′ U6-F; 3′ pS2-R
Terms and licenses: Academic/Nonprofit Terms; Industry Terms: Not Available to Industry
Depositor comments: The gRNA was designed to target the following Genbank reference sequence(s): NM_001291345.1,NM_001787.2,NM_033486.2,NM_033489.2. Note that this plasmid does NOT contain Cas9. It should be used in conjunction with lentiCas9-Blast (Addgene #52962) or otherwise with cell lines already expressing Cas9. Browse the full kinome gRNA library at http://www.addgene.org/pooled-library/broadgpp-human-kinome/ or visit http://www.broadinstitute.org/rnai/public/ for detailed protocols and information.
How to cite: CDK11B gRNA (BRDN0001146011) was a gift from John Doench & David Root (Addgene plasmid # 77065 ; http://n2t.net/addgene:77065 ; RRID:Addgene_77065)
