[The description below was written by a language model from this plasmid's Addgene catalogue record and pLannotate feature annotations shown in this document.]
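Description:
CDK11B gRNA (BRDN0001146011) is a third-generation lentiviral single-guide RNA plasmid built on the lentiGuide-Puro backbone and designed to target human CDK11B, a cyclin-dependent kinase gene. It belongs to a human kinome gRNA collection, and the guide was designed against several CDK11B reference transcripts. In bacteria, the 8.3 kb plasmid is maintained through a high-copy ColE1/pUC-type origin and selected with ampicillin via the β-lactamase gene. The backbone also retains an f1 origin, an SV40 origin and poly(A) signal, and remnants of a lac/T7/T3 cloning region.

The viral genome is transcribed from an RSV promoter fused to a truncated HIV-1 5' LTR, making packaging Tat-independent. It carries the Ψ packaging signal with a partial gag segment, the Rev response element, and a central polypurine tract, and it ends in a ΔU3 self-inactivating 3' LTR. Between the LTRs sit two expression units. A human U6 RNA polymerase III promoter drives the CDK11B-specific spacer joined to the Streptococcus pyogenes Cas9 guide RNA scaffold. Downstream, the EF-1α core promoter with its intron A drives puromycin N-acetyltransferase, followed by a WPRE to enhance transcript expression, which allows puromycin selection of transduced mammalian cells.

The plasmid does not encode Cas9, so it is meant to be used with a separate Cas9 lentiviral vector or in cell lines that already express Cas9. Its typical use is production of lentivirus for stable guide delivery and CRISPR-mediated disruption of CDK11B in human cells.
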