Features (pLannotate 1.2.2; 29 found; start..end, strand, type, name):
     14..80      +  CDS            small t antigen (fragment): SV40 (simian virus 40) small t antigen
    106..317     +  promoter       EF-1α core promoter: core promoter for human elongation factor EF-1α
    318..1256    +  intron         EF-1α intron A: intron upstream of the start codon of human EF-1α
   1278..1877    +  CDS            PuroR (fragment): puromycin N-acetyltransferase; pac from Streptomyces; confers resistance to puromycin
   1893..2481    +  misc_feature   WPRE: woodchuck hepatitis virus posttranscriptional regulatory element
   2532..2551    +  misc_feature   cPPT/CTS (fragment): central polypurine tract and central termination sequence of HIV-1
   2553..2786    +  LTR            3' LTR (ΔU3): self-inactivating 3' long terminal repeat (LTR) from HIV-1
   2864..2985    +  polyA_signal   SV40 poly(A) signal: SV40 polyadenylation signal
   3025..3160    +  rep_origin     SV40 ori: SV40 origin of replication
   3181..3199    -  promoter       T7 promoter: promoter for bacteriophage T7 RNA polymerase
   3207..3362    +  CDS            lacZα (fragment): LacZα fragment of β-galactosidase; lacZ fragment
   3367..3795    +  rep_origin     f1 ori (sequence partly withheld): f1 bacteriophage origin of replication; arrow indicates direction of (+) strand synthesis
   3848..3952    +  promoter       AmpR promoter: bla
   3953..4813    +  CDS            AmpR: β-lactamase; bla; confers resistance to ampicillin, carbenicillin, and related antibiotics
   4984..5572    +  rep_origin     ori: high-copy-number ColE1/pMB1/pBR322/pUC origin of replication
   5755..5847    +  CDS            lacI (fragment): lac repressor; lacI; The lac repressor binds to the lac operator to inhibit transcription in E. coli. This inhibition can be relieved by adding lactose or isopropyl-β-D-thiogalactopyranoside (IPTG).
   5860..5881    +  protein_bind   CAP binding site: CAP binding activates transcription in the presence of cAMP. E. coli catabolite activator protein
   5896..5926    +  promoter       lac promoter: promoter for the E. coli lac operon
   5934..5950    +  protein_bind   lac operator: The lac repressor binds to the lac operator to inhibit transcription in E. coli. This inhibition can be relieved by adding lactose or isopropyl-β-D-thiogalactopyranoside (IPTG). lac repressor encoded by lacI
   5995..6013    +  promoter       T3 promoter: promoter for bacteriophage T3 RNA polymerase
   6041..6267    +  promoter       RSV promoter: Rous sarcoma virus enhancer/promoter
   6268..6448    +  LTR            5' LTR (truncated): truncated 5' long terminal repeat (LTR) from HIV-1
   6495..6620    +  misc_feature   HIV-1 Ψ: packaging signal of human immunodeficiency virus type 1
   6604..6967    +  CDS            HIV-1 gag (fragment): gag protein from human immunodeficiency virus 1; gag
   7113..7346    +  misc_feature   RRE: The Rev response element (RRE) of HIV-1 allows for Rev-dependent mRNA export from the nucleus to the cytoplasm.
   7723..7749    +  CDS            Rev (fragment): human immunodeficiency virus 1 (HIV-1) Rev protein; rev; enhances nuclear export of unspliced and incompletely spliced viral mRNAs
   7753..7993    +  promoter       U6 promoter: RNA polymerase III promoter for human U6 snRNA
   8023..8098    +  misc_RNA       gRNA scaffold: guide RNA scaffold for the Streptococcus pyogenes CRISPR/Cas9 system
   8154..8271    +  misc_feature   cPPT/CTS: central polypurine tract and central termination sequence of HIV-1
>Addgene plasmid #77065 | CDK11B gRNA (BRDN0001146011) | addgene full sequence | sequence record 187048 | Addgene Assembled Sequence
CCCGGGTGCAAAGATGGATAAAGTTTTAAACAGAGAGGAATCTTTGCAGCTAATGGACCTTCTAGGTCTT
GAAAGGAGTGGGAATTGGCTCCGGTGCCCGTCAGTGGGCAGAGCGCACATCGCCCACAGTCCCCGAGAAG
TTGGGGGGAGGGGTCGGCAATTGATCCGGTGCCTAGAGAAGGTGGCGCGGGGTAAACTGGGAAAGTGATG
TCGTGTACTGGCTCCGCCTTTTTCCCGAGGGTGGGGGAGAACCGTATATAAGTGCAGTAGTCGCCGTGAA
CGTTCTTTTTCGCAACGGGTTTGCCGCCAGAACACAGGTAAGTGCCGTGTGTGGTTCCCGCGGGCCTGGC
CTCTTTACGGGTTATGGCCCTTGCGTGCCTTGAATTACTTCCACCTGGCTGCAGTACGTGATTCTTGATC
CCGAGCTTCGGGTTGGAAGTGGGTGGGAGAGTTCGAGGCCTTGCGCTTAAGGAGCCCCTTCGCCTCGTGC
TTGAGTTGAGGCCTGGCCTGGGCGCTGGGGCCGCCGCGTGCGAATCTGGTGGCACCTTCGCGCCTGTCTC
GCTGCTTTCGATAAGTCTCTAGCCATTTAAAATTTTTGATGACCTGCTGCGACGCTTTTTTTCTGGCAAG
ATAGTCTTGTAAATGCGGGCCAAGATCTGCACACTGGTATTTCGGTTTTTGGGGCCGCGGGCGGCGACGG
GGCCCGTGCGTCCCAGCGCACATGTTCGGCGAGGCGGGGCCTGCGAGCGCGGCCACCGAGAATCGGACGG
GGGTAGTCTCAAGCTGGCCGGCCTGCTCTGGTGCCTGGCCTCGCGCCGCCGTGTATCGCCCCGCCCTGGG
CGGCAAGGCTGGCCCGGTCGGCACCAGTTGCGTGAGCGGAAAGATGGCCGCTTCCCGGCCCTGCTGCAGG
GAGCTCAAAATGGAGGACGCGGCGCTCGGGAGAGCGGGCGGGTGAGTCACCCACACAAAGGAAAAGGGCC
TTTCCGTCCTCAGCCGTCGCTTCATGTGACTCCACGGAGTACCGGGCGCCGTCCAGGCACCTCGATTAGT
TCTCGAGCTTTTGGAGTACGTCGTCTTTAGGTTGGGGGGAGGGGTTTTATGCGATGGAGTTTCCCCACAC
TGAGTGGGTGGAGACTGAAGTTAGGCCAGCTTGGCACTTGATGTAATTCTCCTTGGAATTTGCCCTTTTT
GAGTTTGGATCTTGGTTCATTCTCAAGCCTCAGACAGTGGTTCAAAGTTTTTTTCTTCCATTTCAGGTGT
CGTGACGTACGGCCACCATGACCGAGTACAAGCCCACGGTGCGCCTCGCCACCCGCGACGACGTCCCCAG
GGCCGTACGCACCCTCGCCGCCGCGTTCGCCGACTACCCCGCCACGCGCCACACCGTCGATCCGGACCGC
CACATCGAGCGGGTCACCGAGCTGCAAGAACTCTTCCTCACGCGCGTCGGGCTCGACATCGGCAAGGTGT
GGGTCGCGGACGACGGCGCCGCCGTGGCGGTCTGGACCACGCCGGAGAGCGTCGAAGCGGGGGCGGTGTT
CGCCGAGATCGGCCCGCGCATGGCCGAGTTGAGCGGTTCCCGGCTGGCCGCGCAGCAACAGATGGAAGGC
CTCCTGGCGCCGCACCGGCCCAAGGAGCCCGCGTGGTTCCTGGCCACCGTCGGAGTCTCGCCCGACCACC
AGGGCAAGGGTCTGGGCAGCGCCGTCGTGCTCCCCGGAGTGGAGGCGGCCGAGCGCGCCGGGGTGCCCGC
CTTCCTGGAGACCTCCGCGCCCCGCAACCTCCCCTTCTACGAGCGGCTCGGCTTCACCGTCACCGCCGAC
GTCGAGGTGCCCGAAGGACCGCGCACCTGGTGCATGACCCGCAAGCCCGGTGCCTGAACGCGTTAAGTCG
ACAATCAACCTCTGGATTACAAAATTTGTGAAAGATTGACTGGTATTCTTAACTATGTTGCTCCTTTTAC
GCTATGTGGATACGCTGCTTTAATGCCTTTGTATCATGCTATTGCTTCCCGTATGGCTTTCATTTTCTCC
TCCTTGTATAAATCCTGGTTGCTGTCTCTTTATGAGGAGTTGTGGCCCGTTGTCAGGCAACGTGGCGTGG
TGTGCACTGTGTTTGCTGACGCAACCCCCACTGGTTGGGGCATTGCCACCACCTGTCAGCTCCTTTCCGG
GACTTTCGCTTTCCCCCTCCCTATTGCCACGGCGGAACTCATCGCCGCCTGCCTTGCCCGCTGCTGGACA
GGGGCTCGGCTGTTGGGCACTGACAATTCCGTGGTGTTGTCGGGGAAATCATCGTCCTTTCCTTGGCTGC
TCGCCTGTGTTGCCACCTGGATTCTGCGCGGGACGTCCTTCTGCTACGTCCCTTCGGCCCTCAATCCAGC
GGACCTTCCTTCCCGCGGCCTGCTGCCGGCTCTGCGGCCTCTTCCGCGTCTTCGCCTTCGCCCTCAGACG
AGTCGGATCTCCCTTTGGGCCGCCTCCCCGCGTCGACTTTAAGACCAATGACTTACAAGGCAGCTGTAGA
TCTTAGCCACTTTTTAAAAGAAAAGGGGGGACTGGAAGGGCTAATTCACTCCCAACGAAGACAAGATCTG
CTTTTTGCTTGTACTGGGTCTCTCTGGTTAGACCAGATCTGAGCCTGGGAGCTCTCTGGCTAACTAGGGA
ACCCACTGCTTAAGCCTCAATAAAGCTTGCCTTGAGTGCTTCAAGTAGTGTGTGCCCGTCTGTTGTGTGA
CTCTGGTAACTAGAGATCCCTCAGACCCTTTTAGTCAGTGTGGAAAATCTCTAGCAGTACGTATAGTAGT
TCATGTCATCTTATTATTCAGTATTTATAACTTGCAAAGAAATGAATATCAGAGAGTGAGAGGAACTTGT
TTATTGCAGCTTATAATGGTTACAAATAAAGCAATAGCATCACAAATTTCACAAATAAAGCATTTTTTTC
ACTGCATTCTAGTTGTGGTTTGTCCAAACTCATCAATGTATCTTATCATGTCTGGCTCTAGCTATCCCGC
CCCTAACTCCGCCCATCCCGCCCCTAACTCCGCCCAGTTCCGCCCATTCTCCGCCCCATGGCTGACTAAT
TTTTTTTATTTATGCAGAGGCCGAGGCCGCCTCGGCCTCTGAGCTATTCCAGAAGTAGTGAGGAGGCTTT
TTTGGAGGCCTAGGGACGTACCCAATTCGCCCTATAGTGAGTCGTATTACGCGCGCTCACTGGCCGTCGT
TTTACAACGTCGTGACTGGGAAAACCCTGGCGTTACCCAACTTAATCGCCTTGCAGCACATCCCCCTTTC
GCCAGCTGGCGTAATAGCGAAGAGGCCCGCACCGATCGCCCTTCCCAACAGTTGCGCAGCCTGAATGGCG
AATGGG
[124 nt withheld, positions 3367-3490]
C
[91 nt withheld, positions 3492-3582]
A
[49 nt withheld, positions 3584-3632]
CCTTTGACGTTGGAGTCCACGTTCTTT
[37 nt withheld, positions 3660-3696]
ACCCTATCTCGGTCTATTCTTTTGATTTATAAGGGATTTTGCCGATTTCGGCCTATTGGTTAAAAAATGA
GCTGATTTAACAAAAATTTAACGCGAATTTTAACAAAATATTAACGCTTACAATTTAGGTGGCACTTTTC
GGGGAAATGTGCGCGGAACCCCTATTTGTTTATTTTTCTAAATACATTCAAATATGTATCCGCTCATGAG
ACAATAACCCTGATAAATGCTTCAATAATATTGAAAAAGGAAGAGTATGAGTATTCAACATTTCCGTGTC
GCCCTTATTCCCTTTTTTGCGGCATTTTGCCTTCCTGTTTTTGCTCACCCAGAAACGCTGGTGAAAGTAA
AAGATGCTGAAGATCAGTTGGGTGCACGAGTGGGTTACATCGAACTGGATCTCAACAGCGGTAAGATCCT
TGAGAGTTTTCGCCCCGAAGAACGTTTTCCAATGATGAGCACTTTTAAAGTTCTGCTATGTGGCGCGGTA
TTATCCCGTATTGACGCCGGGCAAGAGCAACTCGGTCGCCGCATACACTATTCTCAGAATGACTTGGTTG
AGTACTCACCAGTCACAGAAAAGCATCTTACGGATGGCATGACAGTAAGAGAATTATGCAGTGCTGCCAT
AACCATGAGTGATAACACTGCGGCCAACTTACTTCTGACAACGATCGGAGGACCGAAGGAGCTAACCGCT
TTTTTGCACAACATGGGGGATCATGTAACTCGCCTTGATCGTTGGGAACCGGAGCTGAATGAAGCCATAC
CAAACGACGAGCGTGACACCACGATGCCTGTAGCAATGGCAACAACGTTGCGCAAACTATTAACTGGCGA
ACTACTTACTCTAGCTTCCCGGCAACAATTAATAGACTGGATGGAGGCGGATAAAGTTGCAGGACCACTT
CTGCGCTCGGCCCTTCCGGCTGGCTGGTTTATTGCTGATAAATCTGGAGCCGGTGAGCGTGGGTCTCGCG
GTATCATTGCAGCACTGGGGCCAGATGGTAAGCCCTCCCGTATCGTAGTTATCTACACGACGGGGAGTCA
GGCAACTATGGATGAACGAAATAGACAGATCGCTGAGATAGGTGCCTCACTGATTAAGCATTGGTAACTG
TCAGACCAAGTTTACTCATATATACTTTAGATTGATTTAAAACTTCATTTTTAATTTAAAAGGATCTAGG
TGAAGATCCTTTTTGATAATCTCATGACCAAAATCCCTTAACGTGAGTTTTCGTTCCACTGAGCGTCAGA
CCCCGTAGAAAAGATCAAAGGATCTTCTTGAGATCCTTTTTTTCTGCGCGTAATCTGCTGCTTGCAAACA
AAAAAACCACCGCTACCAGCGGTGGTTTGTTTGCCGGATCAAGAGCTACCAACTCTTTTTCCGAAGGTAA
CTGGCTTCAGCAGAGCGCAGATACCAAATACTGTTCTTCTAGTGTAGCCGTAGTTAGGCCACCACTTCAA
GAACTCTGTAGCACCGCCTACATACCTCGCTCTGCTAATCCTGTTACCAGTGGCTGCTGCCAGTGGCGAT
AAGTCGTGTCTTACCGGGTTGGACTCAAGACGATAGTTACCGGATAAGGCGCAGCGGTCGGGCTGAACGG
GGGGTTCGTGCACACAGCCCAGCTTGGAGCGAACGACCTACACCGAACTGAGATACCTACAGCGTGAGCT
ATGAGAAAGCGCCACGCTTCCCGAAGGGAGAAAGGCGGACAGGTATCCGGTAAGCGGCAGGGTCGGAACA
GGAGAGCGCACGAGGGAGCTTCCAGGGGGAAACGCCTGGTATCTTTATAGTCCTGTCGGGTTTCGCCACC
TCTGACTTGAGCGTCGATTTTTGTGATGCTCGTCAGGGGGGCGGAGCCTATGGAAAAACGCCAGCAACGC
GGCCTTTTTACGGTTCCTGGCCTTTTGCTGGCCTTTTGCTCACATGTTCTTTCCTGCGTTATCCCCTGAT
TCTGTGGATAACCGTATTACCGCCTTTGAGTGAGCTGATACCGCTCGCCGCAGCCGAACGACCGAGCGCA
GCGAGTCAGTGAGCGAGGAAGCGGAAGAGCGCCCAATACGCAAACCGCCTCTCCCCGCGCGTTGGCCGAT
TCATTAATGCAGCTGGCACGACAGGTTTCCCGACTGGAAAGCGGGCAGTGAGCGCAACGCAATTAATGTG
AGTTAGCTCACTCATTAGGCACCCCAGGCTTTACACTTTATGCTTCCGGCTCGTATGTTGTGTGGAATTG
TGAGCGGATAACAATTTCACACAGGAAACAGCTATGACCATGATTACGCCAAGCGCGCAATTAACCCTCA
CTAAAGGGAACAAAAGCTGGAGCTGCAAGCTTAATGTAGTCTTATGCAATACTCTTGTAGTCTTGCAACA
TGGTAACGATGAGTTAGCAACATGCCTTACAAGGAGAGAAAAAGCACCGTGCATGCCGATTGGTGGAAGT
AAGGTGGTACGATCGTGCCTTATTAGGAAGGCAACAGACGGGTCTGACATGGATTGGACGAACCACTGAA
TTGCCGCATTGCAGAGATATTGTATTTAAGTGCCTAGCTCGATACATAAACGGGTCTCTCTGGTTAGACC
AGATCTGAGCCTGGGAGCTCTCTGGCTAACTAGGGAACCCACTGCTTAAGCCTCAATAAAGCTTGCCTTG
AGTGCTTCAAGTAGTGTGTGCCCGTCTGTTGTGTGACTCTGGTAACTAGAGATCCCTCAGACCCTTTTAG
TCAGTGTGGAAAATCTCTAGCAGTGGCGCCCGAACAGGGACTTGAAAGCGAAAGGGAAACCAGAGGAGCT
CTCTCGACGCAGGACTCGGCTTGCTGAAGCGCGCACGGCAAGAGGCGAGGGGCGGCGACTGGTGAGTACG
CCAAAAATTTTGACTAGCGGAGGCTAGAAGGAGAGAGATGGGTGCGAGAGCGTCAGTATTAAGCGGGGGA
GAATTAGATCGCGATGGGAAAAAATTCGGTTAAGGCCAGGGGGAAAGAAAAAATATAAATTAAAACATAT
AGTATGGGCAAGCAGGGAGCTAGAACGATTCGCAGTTAATCCTGGCCTGTTAGAAACATCAGAAGGCTGT
AGACAAATACTGGGACAGCTACAACCATCCCTTCAGACAGGATCAGAAGAACTTAGATCATTATATAATA
CAGTAGCAACCCTCTATTGTGTGCATCAAAGGATAGAGATAAAAGACACCAAGGAAGCTTTAGACAAGAT
AGAGGAAGAGCAAAACAAAAGTAAGACCACCGCACAGCAAGCGGCCGCTGATCTTCAGACCTGGAGGAGG
AGATATGAGGGACAATTGGAGAAGTGAATTATATAAATATAAAGTAGTAAAAATTGAACCATTAGGAGTA
GCACCCACCAAGGCAAAGAGAAGAGTGGTGCAGAGAGAAAAAAGAGCAGTGGGAATAGGAGCTTTGTTCC
TTGGGTTCTTGGGAGCAGCAGGAAGCACTATGGGCGCAGCGTCAATGACGCTGACGGTACAGGCCAGACA
ATTATTGTCTGGTATAGTGCAGCAGCAGAACAATTTGCTGAGGGCTATTGAGGCGCAACAGCATCTGTTG
CAACTCACAGTCTGGGGCATCAAGCAGCTCCAGGCAAGAATCCTGGCTGTGGAAAGATACCTAAAGGATC
AACAGCTCCTGGGGATTTGGGGTTGCTCTGGAAAACTCATTTGCACCACTGCTGTGCCTTGGAATGCTAG
TTGGAGTAATAAATCTCTGGAACAGATTTGGAATCACACGACCTGGATGGAGTGGGACAGAGAAATTAAC
AATTACACAAGCTTAATACACTCCTTAATTGAAGAATCGCAAAACCAGCAAGAAAAGAATGAACAAGAAT
TATTGGAATTAGATAAATGGGCAAGTTTGTGGAATTGGTTTAACATAACAAATTGGCTGTGGTATATAAA
ATTATTCATAATGATAGTAGGAGGCTTGGTAGGTTTAAGAATAGTTTTTGCTGTACTTTCTATAGTGAAT
AGAGTTAGGCAGGGATATTCACCATTATCGTTTCAGACCCACCTCCCAACCCCGAGGGGACCCAGAGAGG
GCCTATTTCCCATGATTCCTTCATATTTGCATATACGATACAAGGCTGTTAGAGAGATAATTAGAATTAA
TTTGACTGTAAACACAAAGATATTAGTACAAAATACGTGACGTAGAAAGTAATAATTTCTTGGGTAGTTT
GCAGTTTTAAAATTATGTTTTAAAATGGACTATCATATGCTTACCGTAACTTGAAAGTATTTCGATTTCT
TGGCTTTATATATCTTGTGGAAAGGACGAAACACCGAAAAGAGAAAAGAGAAACGTGTTTTAGAGCTAGA
AATAGCAAGTTAAAATAAGGCTAGTCCGTTATCAACTTGAAAAAGTGGCACCGAGTCGGTGCTTTTTTAA
GCTTGGCGTAACTAGATCTTGAGACAAATGGCAGTATTCATCCACAATTTTAAAAGAAAAGGGGGGATTG
GGGGGTACAGTGCAGGGGAAAGAATAGTAGACATAATAGCAACAGACATACAAACTAAAGAATTACAAAA
ACAAATTACAAAAATTCAAAATTTTCGGGTTTATTACAGGGACAGCAGAGATCCACTTTGGCGCCGGCTC
GAGGGGG
