>Addgene plasmid #77065 | CDK11B gRNA (BRDN0001146011) | depositor partial sequence | sequence record 144525 | Target Sequence
AAAAGAGAAAAGAGAAACGT
