>Addgene plasmid #77065 | CDK11B gRNA (BRDN0001146011) | addgene partial sequence | sequence record 187047 | hU6-F
TAGAAAGTAATAATTTCTTGGGTAGTTTGCAGTTTTAAAATTATGTTTTAAAATGGACTATCATATGCTT
ACCGTAACTTGAAAGTATTTCGATTTCTTGGCTTTATATATCTTGTGGAAAGGACGAAACACCGAAAAGA
GAAAAGAGAAACGTGTTTTAGAGCTAGAAATAGCAAGTTAAAATAAGGCTAGTCCGTTATCAACTTGAAA
AAGTGGCACCGAGTCGGTGCTTTTTTAAGCTTGGCGTAACTAGATCTTGAGACAAATGGCAGTATTCATC
CACAATTTTAAAAGAAAAGGGGGGATTGGGGGGTACAGTGCAGGGGAAAGAATAGTAGACATAATAGCAA
CAGACATACAAACTAAAGAATTACAAAAACAAATTACAAAAATTCAAAATTTTCGGGTTTATTACAGGGA
CAGCAGAGATCCACTTTGGCGCCGGCTCGAGGGGGCCCGGGTGCAAAGATGGATAAAGTTTTAAACAGAG
AGGAATCTTTGCAGCTAATGGACCTTCTAGGTCTTGAAAGGAGTGGGAATTGGCTCCGGTGCCCGTCAGT
GGGCAGAGCG
